Addgene plasmid #135614: EF1α-AausFP1-Z1
Purpose: AausFP1 - bright green fluorescent protein expression from A. australis under EF1a-HTLV promoter in minimal backbone plasmid.
Depositing lab: Jordan Green. Depositing organization: Johns Hopkins University and School of Medicine. Publication: Engineering of episomal plasmid structure to enhance non-viral Poly(beta-amino ester) nanoparticle gene delivery to liver and brain cancer cells. Yang J, Kollings J, Idnani E, Wilson DR, Cozzone IG, Mendes S, Varanasi M, Tzeng SY, Green JJ. PLoS One. 2026 Jul 23;21(7):e0352468. doi: 10.1371/journal.pone.0352468. eCollection 2026. PubMed 42490567.
Backbone
  Vector backbone: Z1
  Backbone manufacturer: Green Lab
  Backbone size w/o insert (bp): 2148
  Total vector size (bp): 2853
  Vector type: Mammalian Expression, Synthetic Biology
Growth in bacteria
  Bacterial resistance: Bleocin (Zeocin), 50 μg/mL
  Growth temperature: 37°C
  Growth strain: DH5alpha
  Copy number: High Copy
Gene/Insert
  Gene/Insert name: AausFP1 (alt name: A. australis fluorescent protein 1)
  Species: Synthetic; A. australis
  Insert size (bp): 705
  Promoter: EF1a-HTLV
  Cloning method: Restriction Enzyme; 5′ cloning site NcoI (not destroyed); 3′ cloning site NotI (not destroyed)
  Sequencing primers: 5′ gttacagatccaagctgtgacc; 3′ GATGAGTTTGGACAAACCAC
Terms and licenses: Academic/Nonprofit Terms; Industry Terms: Not Available to Industry
How to cite: EF1α-AausFP1-Z1 was a gift from Jordan Green (Addgene plasmid # 135614 ; http://n2t.net/addgene:135614 ; RRID:Addgene_135614)
