[The description below was written by a language model from this plasmid's Addgene catalogue record and pLannotate feature annotations shown in this document.]
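Description:
EF1α-AausFP1-Z1 is a compact 2,853 bp mammalian expression plasmid built on the Z1 backbone, a minimal 2,148 bp vector designed by the depositing lab to keep non-payload sequence to a minimum. In bacteria it is maintained by a high-copy ColE1/pUC-type origin of replication and selected with Zeocin (bleomycin family) through the ble gene from Streptoalloteichus hindustanus. This gene encodes a protein that binds and sequesters the antibiotic. The ble cassette lies on the opposite strand from the mammalian expression unit. The annotation places short bacterial promoter elements upstream of it (a T7 promoter and a tac promoter fragment) and a lambda t0 terminator fragment downstream.

The payload is a 705 bp insert encoding AausFP1, a bright, constitutively fluorescent green protein derived from Aequorea australis with low acid sensitivity, cloned between NcoI and NotI sites that both remain intact. Transcription is driven by the composite EF1α-HTLV promoter, which joins the human elongation factor 1α core promoter to a truncated 5′ LTR segment from human T-cell leukemia virus type 1. This pairing is commonly used to obtain strong constitutive expression from a small promoter footprint. An SV40 polyadenylation signal follows the coding sequence, and the adjacent short large T antigen fragment most likely reflects the SV40 region from which that signal was taken, not a functional gene. The feature table shows no mammalian selection marker or viral packaging elements, which fits transient, non-viral delivery. The associated publication concerns engineering plasmid structure to improve poly(beta-amino ester) nanoparticle gene delivery to liver and brain cancer cells. This suggests the construct serves as a small-backbone fluorescent reporter for measuring transfection and expression efficiency.
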