Features (pLannotate 1.2.2; 11 found; start..end, strand, type, name):
     62..273     +  promoter       EF-1α core promoter: core promoter for human elongation factor EF-1α
    286..554     +  LTR            5' LTR (truncated): truncated 5' long terminal repeat (LTR) from human T-cell leukemia virus (HTLV) type 1
    576..611     +  misc_feature   MCS (fragment): multiple cloning site
    631..1323    +  CDS            AausFP1: AausFP1 is a basic (constitutively fluorescent) green fluorescent protein published in 2019, derived from Aequorea australis. It has low acid sensitivity.
   1378..1499    -  polyA_signal   SV40 poly(A) signal: SV40 polyadenylation signal
   1522..1593    -  CDS            large T antigen (fragment): large T antigen from SV40 (simian virus 40)
   1633..1650    -  terminator     lambda t0 terminator (fragment): transcription terminator from phage lambda
   1661..2032    -  CDS            ble: BLE_STRHI - Experimental evidence at protein level: Swiss-Prot protein existence level 1. Binding protein with a strong affinity to the bleomycin family of antibiotics. From Streptoalloteichus hindustanus.
   2042..2060    -  promoter       T7 promoter: promoter for bacteriophage T7 RNA polymerase
   2080..2098    -  promoter       tac promoter (fragment): strong E. coli promoter; hybrid between the trp and lac UV5 promoters
   2171..2759    -  rep_origin     ori: high-copy-number ColE1/pMB1/pBR322/pUC origin of replication
>Addgene plasmid #135614 | EF1α-AausFP1-Z1 | addgene full sequence | sequence record 269404 | Addgene NGS Result
GCGGCCGCCTGCAGAAGCTTTACTAACTAGTGGATCTGCGATCGCTCCGGTGCCCGTCAGTGGGCAGAGC
GCACATCGCCCACAGTCCCCGAGAAGTTGGGGGGAGGGGTCGGCAATTGAACGGGTGCCTAGAGAAGGTG
GCGCGGGGTAAACTGGGAAAGTGATGTCGTGTACTGGCTCCGCCTTTTTCCCGAGGGTGGGGGAGAACCG
TATATAAGTGCAGTAGTCGCCGTGAACGTTCTTTTTCGCAACGGGTTTGCCGCCAGAACACAGCTGAAGC
TTCGAGGGGCTCGCATCTCTCCTTCACGCGCCCGCCGCCCTACCTGAGGCCGCCATCCACGCCGGTTGAG
TCGCGTTCTGCCGCCTCCCGCCTGTGGTGCCTCCTGAACTGCGTCCGCCGTCTAGGTAAGTTTAAAGCTC
AGGTCGAGACCGGGCCTTTGTCCGGCGCTCCCTTGGAGCCTACCTAGACTCAGCCGGCTCTCCACGCTTT
GCCTGACCCTGCTTGCTCAACTCTACGTCTTTGTTTCGTTTTCTGTTCTGCGCCGTTACAGATCCAAGCT
GTGACCGGCGCCTACAATTCTGCAGTCGACGGTACCGCGGGCCCGGGATCCACCGGTCGCCACCATGGGT
TCCTATGGTGCTCTGCTGTTTAGGGAGAAGATACCTTACGTGGTCGAAATGGAAGGCGACGTCGAAGGCA
TGAAATTCAGCGTGCGGGGCAAGGGGCACGGAGATGCCAATACAGGGAAGATCGAGGCTTCCTTTATATG
TACTACCGGCGAGCTGCCTGTTCCCTGGAGCTCTATACTCACCACCGTGACCTATGGTGCCCAATGCTTC
GCTAAGTACCCGAACGACATAAAGGATTATCCTAAGTCCGCAATGCCCGAGGGGTATGTCCAGGAACGTA
CCATAACATTCGAGAATGATGGAGTTTACAAAACGCGGGCCGAGGTTACTTATGAAAAGGGCTCCGTCTA
CAATAGGGTGACACTGAATGGGTCCGGGTTCAAGAAGGGCGGAAATATTCTGGGAAAGAAGCTGGAGTTC
AATTATAATCCCCACTGTATTTACGTCCTGCCCGACGTTCAGAACAACGGCATTAAGTGTTATATTAATA
TCGTGCACGATGTGATCGGCGGCGGTCAGATCATCGCAGCCCATCAGCAGCTGAACACACCACTCGGCGG
CGGTCCCGTAGATATCCCGCATTATCACCACATCCAGGCCCATACCATCCTCTCAAAGGACCCGAAGGAG
ACCAGGGACCACATGAATGTGGTCGAAGTATTTCGTGCCATTGACTGTAAGACTGCTTACGCCTGATAGG
CGGCCGCGACTCTAGATGTACACATATGGCTAGCTGGCCAGACATGATAAGATACATTGATGAGTTTGGA
CAAACCACAACTAGAATGCAGTGAAAAAAATGCTTTATTTGTGAAATTTGTGATGCTATTGCTTTATTTG
TAACCATTATAAGCTGCAATAAACAAGTTAACAACAACAATTGCATTCATTTTATGTTTCAGGTTCAGGG
GGAGGTGTGGGAGGTTTTTTAAAGCAAGTAAAACCTCTACAAATGTGGTATGGAATTCTGGACTCACAAA
GAAAAAACGCCCGGTGTGCAAGACCGAGCGTTCTGAACAATTTATCCTCAGTCCTGCTCCTCTGCCACAA
AGTGCACGCAGTTGCCGGCCGGGTCGCGCAGGGCGAACTCCCGCCCCCACGGCTGCTCGCCGATCTCGGT
CATGGCCGGCCCGGAGGCGTCCCGGAAGTTCGTGGACACGACCTCCGACCACTCGGCGTACAGCTCGTCC
AGGCCGCGCACCCACACCCAGGCCAGGGTGTTGTCCGGCACCACCTGGTCCTGGACCGCGCTGATGAACA
GGGTCACGTCGTCCCGGACCACACCGGCGAAGTCGTCCTCCACGAAGTCCCGGGAGAACCCGAGCCGGTC
GGTCCAGAACTCGACCGCTCCGGCGACGTCGCGCGCGGTGAGCACCGGAACGGCACTGGTCAACTTGGCC
ATGATGGCCCTCCTATAGTGAGTCGTATTATACTATGCCGATATACTATGCCGATGATTAATTGTCAAGG
ATCCTAAGAACATGTGAGCAAAAGGCCAGCAAAAGGCCAGGAACCGTAAAAAGGCCGCGTTGCTGGCGTT
TTTCCATAGGCTCCGCCCCCCTGACGAGCATCACAAAAATCGACGCTCAAGTCAGAGGTGGCGAAACCCG
ACAGGACTATAAAGATACCAGGCGTTTCCCCCTGGAAGCTCCCTCGTGCGCTCTCCTGTTCCGACCCTGC
CGCTTACCGGATACCTGTCCGCCTTTCTCCCTTCGGGAAGCGTGGCGCTTTCTCATAGCTCACGCTGTAG
GTATCTCAGTTCGGTGTAGGTCGTTCGCTCCAAGCTGGGCTGTGTGCACGAACCCCCCGTTCAGCCCGAC
CGCTGCGCCTTATCCGGTAACTATCGTCTTGAGTCCAACCCGGTAAGACACGACTTATCGCCACTGGCAG
CAGCCACTGGTAACAGGATTAGCAGAGCGAGGTATGTAGGCGGTGCTACAGAGTTCTTGAAGTGGTGGCC
TAACTACGGCTACACTAGAAGAACAGTATTTGGTATCTGCGCTCTGCTGAAGCCAGTTACCTTCGGAAAA
AGAGTTGGTAGCTCTTGATCCGGCAAACAAACCACCGCTGGTAGCGGTGGTTTTTTTGTTTGCAAGCAGC
AGATTACGCGCAGAAAAAAAGGATCTCAAGAAGATCCTTTGATCTTTTCTACGGGGTCTGACGCTCAGTG
AAAACTCACGTTAAGGGATTTTGGTCATGGCTAGTTAATTAACATTTAAATCA
